Addgene plasmid #214353: pCMV-SlugCas9-P2A-puro
Purpose: Expresses SlugCas9 and puromycin resistance genes
Depositing lab: Yongming Wang. Depositing organization: Fudan University. Publication: Phage-assisted evolution of compact Cas9 variants targeting a simple NNG PAM. Qi T, Wang Y, Yang Y, Gao S, Liu J, Huang Q, Tian Y, Tang J, Zheng WV, Wang Y. Nat Chem Biol. 2023 Dec 5. doi: 10.1038/s41589-023-01481-5. PubMed 38052959.
Backbone
  Vector backbone: CMV
  Vector type: Mammalian Expression
Growth in bacteria
  Bacterial resistance: Ampicillin, 100 μg/mL
  Growth temperature: 37°C
  Growth strain: DH5alpha
  Copy number: High Copy
Gene/Insert
  Gene/Insert name: SlugCas9 and puromycin resistance genes
  Species: Synthetic
  Cloning method: Gibson Cloning
Terms and licenses: Academic/Nonprofit Terms; Industry Terms: Not Available to Industry
How to cite: pCMV-SlugCas9-P2A-puro was a gift from Yongming Wang (Addgene plasmid # 214353 ; http://n2t.net/addgene:214353 ; RRID:Addgene_214353)
