[The description below was written by a language model from this plasmid's Addgene catalogue record and pLannotate feature annotations shown in this document.]
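Description:
pCMV-SlugCas9-P2A-puro is a 7,370 nt mammalian expression plasmid that produces the compact type II CRISPR nuclease SlugCas9 together with a puromycin resistance marker from a single transcript. It is propagated in E. coli as a high-copy plasmid through a ColE1/pUC-type origin and is selected with ampicillin via the β-lactamase gene and its native promoter. Short remnants of lac regulatory sequences (lac promoter, operator, CAP site, a lacI fragment), a pBluescript MCS fragment, a small SV40 promoter fragment and a bom fragment are backbone leftovers with no evident role in the design.

The expression cassette is driven by the human cytomegalovirus immediate-early enhancer and promoter, the enhancer spanning the numbering origin of the circular sequence. A T7 promoter lies just downstream, which could permit in vitro transcription of the coding region. The roughly 3.2 kb Cas9 open reading frame was labelled by the automated annotation through its similarity to Staphylococcus aureus Cas9; according to the catalogue entry it is SlugCas9, listed as a synthetic insert assembled by Gibson cloning. It is followed by the puromycin N-acetyltransferase coding sequence. The plasmid name indicates a P2A self-cleaving peptide in the gap between the two, although that element is not annotated separately; such a peptide causes ribosomal skipping so that nuclease and marker are released as separate proteins. A bovine growth hormone polyadenylation signal terminates the transcript.

No guide RNA cassette is annotated, so a guide would have to be supplied from another construct. The plasmid suits genome editing experiments in transfected mammalian cells, with puromycin used to enrich nuclease-expressing cells. The associated work concerns evolving compact Cas9 variants that recognise a simple NNG PAM.
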