Features (pLannotate 1.2.2; 16 found; start..end, strand, type, name):
    132..335     +  promoter       CMV promoter: human cytomegalovirus (CMV) immediate early promoter
    377..395     +  promoter       T7 promoter: promoter for bacteriophage T7 RNA polymerase
    469..3621    +  CDS            cas9: CAS9_STAAU - Experimental evidence at protein level: Swiss-Prot protein existence level 1. CRISPR (clustered regularly interspaced short palindromic repeat) is an adaptive immune system that provides protection against mobile genetic elements (viruses, transposable elements and conjugative plasmids). CRISPR clusters contain spacers, sequences complementary to antecedent mobile elements, and target invading nucleic acids. CRISPR clusters are transcribed and processed into CRISPR RNA (crRNA). In type II CRISPR systems correct processing of pre-crRNA requires a trans- encoded small RNA (tracrRNA)
   3754..4351    +  CDS            PuroR (fragment): puromycin N-acetyltransferase; pac from Streptomyces; confers resistance to puromycin
   4438..4662    +  polyA_signal   bGH poly(A) signal: bovine growth hormone polyadenylation signal
   4666..4687    +  promoter       SV40 promoter (fragment): SV40 enhancer and early promoter
   4692..4708    +  misc_feature   MCS (fragment): pBluescript multiple cloning site
   4757..4773    -  protein_bind   lac operator: The lac repressor binds to the lac operator to inhibit transcription in E. coli. This inhibition can be relieved by adding lactose or isopropyl-β-D-thiogalactopyranoside (IPTG). lac repressor encoded by lacI
   4781..4811    -  promoter       lac promoter: promoter for the E. coli lac operon
   4826..4847    -  protein_bind   CAP binding site: CAP binding activates transcription in the presence of cAMP. E. coli catabolite activator protein
   4860..4950    -  CDS            lacI (fragment): lac repressor; lacI; The lac repressor binds to the lac operator to inhibit transcription in E. coli. This inhibition can be relieved by adding lactose or isopropyl-β-D-thiogalactopyranoside (IPTG).
   5128..5716    -  rep_origin     ori: high-copy-number ColE1/pMB1/pBR322/pUC origin of replication
   5887..6747    -  CDS            AmpR: β-lactamase; bla; confers resistance to ampicillin, carbenicillin, and related antibiotics
   6748..6852    -  promoter       AmpR promoter: bla
   6923..6967    -  misc_feature   bom (fragment): basis of mobility region from pBR322
   7122..131     +  enhancer       CMV enhancer (across the origin): human cytomegalovirus immediate early enhancer
>Addgene plasmid #214353 | pCMV-SlugCas9-P2A-puro | addgene full sequence | sequence record 424419 | Addgene NGS Result
ATATGCCAAGTACGCCCCCTATTGACGTCAATGACGGTAAATGGCCCGCCTGGCATTATGCCCAGTACAT
GACCTTATGGGACTTTCCTACTTGGCAGTACATCTACGTATTAGTCATCGCTATTACCATGGTGATGCGG
TTTTGGCAGTACATCAATGGGCGTGGATAGCGGTTTGACTCACGGGGATTTCCAAGTCTCCACCCCATTG
ACGTCAATGGGAGTTTGTTTTGGCACCAAAATCAACGGGACTTTCCAAAATGTCGTAACAACTCCGCCCC
ATTGACGCAAATGGGCGGTAGGCGTGTACGGTGGGAGGTCTATATAAGCAGAGCTGGTTTAGTGAACCGT
CAGATCCGCTAGAGATCCGCGGCCGCTAATACGACTCACTATAGGGAGAGCCGCCACCATGAAACGGACA
GCCGACGGAAGCGAGTTCGAGTCACCAAAGAAGAAGCGGAAAGTCAACCAAAAATTCATACTGGGACTGG
ACATCGGAATCACCAGCGTGGGCTACGGCCTGATCGACTACGAGACAAAGAATATCATCGATGCCGGCGT
TAGACTGTTCCCCGAGGCCAACGTGGAAAACAACGAGGGAAGAAGGTCCAAACGTGGAAGCAGAAGACTG
AAGCGACGCCGCATTCACAGACTTGAACGGGTGAAGAAGCTGCTCGAGGATTATAATCTGCTGGATCAGT
CCCAGATTCCTCAGTCTACAAACCCCTACGCCATCCGCGTGAAGGGCCTGTCTGAAGCCCTGAGCAAGGA
CGAACTCGTGATTGCCCTGCTCCATATCGCCAAGAGAAGAGGCATCCACAAGATCGACGTGATCGACAGC
AACGACGACGTGGGGAACGAGCTCAGCACCAAGGAACAGCTGAATAAGAACAGCAAGCTGCTGAAAGACA
AATTTGTGTGCCAGATCCAGCTGGAAAGAATGAATGAGGGCCAGGTGCGGGGAGAGAAAAACCGGTTCAA
GACCGCTGATATCATCAAGGAAATCATCCAGCTGCTGAATGTGCAGAAGAACTTCCACCAGCTGGACGAG
AACTTCATCAACAAGTACATCGAACTGGTTGAGATGAGACGGGAATACTTCGAGGGCCCCGGCAAGGGCA
GTCCATATGGCTGGGAAGGCGACCCTAAGGCTTGGTACGAGACACTGATGGGCCACTGCACCTACTTCCC
AGATGAGCTGAGAAGCGTGAAATACGCCTACAGTGCCGACCTGTTCAACGCTCTGAACGACCTGAACAAC
CTGGTCATCCAAAGAGATGGACTGTCTAAGCTCGAGTATCATGAGAAGTATCACATCATCGAGAACGTGT
TCAAGCAGAAGAAGAAACCTACACTGAAGCAGATCGCCAATGAGATCAATGTCAACCCTGAAGATATCAA
GGGCTACAGAATCACAAAGTCTGGCAAGCCCCAGTTTACCGAGTTTAAGCTCTACCACGACCTGAAAAGC
GTGCTGTTTGACCAGAGCATCCTGGAGAACGAAGACGTGCTGGACCAGATCGCTGAGATCCTGACCATCT
ACCAGGACAAGGATAGCATCAAATCTAAGCTGACGGAACTGGACATCCTGCTGAACGAGGAAGATAAGGA
AAACATCGCCCAGCTGACTGGCTACACCGGGACCCACCGGCTCAGCCTGAAATGCATCCGGCTGGTCCTG
GAAGAGCAGTGGTATTCTAGCCGGAACCAGATGGAAATCTTCACCCACCTGAACATTAAGCCTAAGAAGA
TCAACCTGACAGCCGCCAACAAGATCCCGAAGGCTATGATCGACGAGTTCATCCTGAGCCCTGTGGTGAA
GAGGACCTTCGGCCAGGCCATTAACCTTATTAACAAGATCATAGAAAAGTACGGCGTGCCTGAAGATATC
ATCATCGAGCTGGCCAGAGAAAATAATAGCAAGGACAAGCAGAAGTTCATCAATGAGATGCAGAAAAAGA
ACGAGAACACCAGAAAGAGAATTAACGAAATCATCGGCAAGTATGGCAACCAGAACGCCAAGAGACTGGT
CGAGAAGATTAGACTGCACGACGAGCAGGAGGGCAAGTGCCTGTACTCACTGGAAAGCATCCCTCTGGAG
GACCTGCTGAACAACCCCAACCACTACGAGGTGGACCACATCATTCCAAGATCTGTGTCCTTCGACAACT
CTTACCACAACAAAGTGCTCGTGAAGCAGAGCGAGAACTCCAAAAAATCCAACCTGACCCCTTACCAGTA
CTTTAACAGCGGCAAGTCCAAGCTCTCTTACAACCAGTTTAAACAACACATCCTGAACCTGAGCAAGTCC
CAGGATAGAATCAGCAAAAAAAAGAAAGAGTATCTGCTGGAAGAACGGGACATCAACAAGTTCGAGGTGC
AAAAAGAGTTCATCAATAGAAACCTGGTGGATACCCGGTACGCCACAAGAGAGCTGACAAACTACCTGAA
GGCCTACTTCAGCGCCAACAATATGAACGTGAAGGTGAAAACGATCAACGGCAGCTTCACCGATTACCTG
CGGAAAGTGTGGAAGTTTAAGAAGGAACGGAACCACGGCTACAAGCACCACGCCGAGGACGCCCTGATTA
TCGCTAATGCCGATTTCCTGTTCAAAGAGAACAAGAAGCTGAAAGCCGTGAACTCTGTGCTGGAAAAACC
TGAGATCGAGAGCAAGCAGCTGGATATCCAGGTGGATAGCGAGGATAACTACAGCGAAATGTTCATCATC
CCTAAGCAGGTCCAGGACATCAAGGACTTCAGAAACTTCAAGTACAGCCACAGAGTGGACAAGAAGCCTA
ACAGACAGCTGATCAACGATACACTGTACAGCACCCGGAAGAAGGACAACTCCACCTACATCGTGCAGAC
CATCAAAGATATCTATGCCAAAGATAATACCACCCTGAAGAAGCAGTTTGACAAGTCACCCGAGAAGTTC
CTCATGTACCAACACGATCCGCGGACCTTCGAGAAGTTGGAAGTGATCATGAAGCAGTACGCTAATGAGA
AGAATCCTCTGGCCAAGTACCACGAGGAAACAGGCGAGTACCTGACCAAATACAGCAAAAAAAACAACGG
CCCTATCGTGAAAAGCCTGAAGTACATTGGAAACAAGCTGGGCAGCCACCTAGATGTGACCCACCAGTTC
AAGAGCAGCACCAAGAAGTTGGTGAAGCTGAGCATCAAGCCTTATAGATTCGACGTCTACCTGACCGACA
AGGGATATAAGTTCATCACCATCAGCTACCTGGACGTGCTGAAGAAAGACAATTACTACTACATACCCGA
ACAGAAGTACGACAAGCTCAAACTGGGCAAGGCCATCGACAAAAACGCCAAGTTTATCGCTAGCTTCTAC
AAGAATGATCTGATCAAGCTGGACGGCGAGATCTACAAGATCATCGGCGTGAATAGCGACACCAGAAACA
TGATCGAACTGGATCTGCCTGACATCAGATACAAAGAATACTGCGAGCTGAACAATATCAAGGGCGAACC
TAGAATCAAAAAGACCATCGGCAAAAAGGTGAATAGCATCGAAAAACTGACAACCGACGTGCTGGGCAAC
GTGTTCACCAACACCCAGTACACAAAACCTCAGCTGCTGTTCAAGCGAGGAAATTCTGGCGGCTCAAAAA
GAACCGCCGACGGCAGCGAATTCGAGCCCAAGAAGAAGAGGAAAGTCGGAAGCGGAGCTACTAACTTCAG
CCTGCTGAAGCAGGCTGGAGACGTGGAGGAGAACCCTGGACCTATGACCGAGTACAAGCCCACGGTGCGC
CTCGCCACCCGCGACGACGTCCCCAGGGCCGTACGCACCCTCGCCGCCGCGTTCGCCGACTACCCCGCCA
CGCGCCACACCGTCGATCCGGACCGCCACATCGAGCGGGTCACCGAGCTGCAAGAACTCTTCCTCACGCG
CGTCGGGCTCGACATCGGCAAGGTGTGGGTCGCGGACGACGGCGCCGCGGTGGCGGTCTGGACCACGCCG
GAGAGCGTCGAAGCGGGGGCGGTGTTCGCCGAGATCGGCCCGCGCATGGCCGAGTTGAGCGGTTCCCGGC
TGGCCGCGCAGCAACAGATGGAAGGCCTCCTGGCGCCGCACCGGCCCAAGGAGCCCGCGTGGTTCCTGGC
CACCGTCGGAGTCTCGCCCGACCACCAGGGCAAGGGTCTGGGCAGCGCCGTCGTGCTCCCCGGAGTGGAG
GCGGCCGAGCGCGCCGGGGTGCCCGCCTTCCTGGAGACCTCCGCGCCCCGCAACCTCCCCTTCTACGAGC
GGCTCGGCTTCACCGTCACCGCCGACGTCGAGGTGCCCGAAGGACCGCGCACCTGGTGCATGACCCGCAA
GCCCGGTGCCTCTGGTGGTTCTCCCAAGAAGAAAAGGAAAGTCTAACCGGTCATCATCACCATCACCATT
GAGTTTAAACCCGCTGATCAGCCTCGACTGTGCCTTCTAGTTGCCAGCCATCTGTTGTTTGCCCCTCCCC
CGTGCCTTCCTTGACCCTGGAAGGTGCCACTCCCACTGTCCTTTCCTAATAAAATGAGGAAATTGCATCG
CATTGTCTGAGTAGGTGTCATTCTATTCTGGGGGGTGGGGTGGGGCAGGACAGCAAGGGGGAGGATTGGG
AAGACAATAGCAGGCATGCTGGGGATGCGGTGGGCTCTATGGCTTCTGAGGCGGAAAGAACCAGCTGGGG
CTCGATACCGTCGACCTCTAGCTAGAGCTTGGCGTAATCATGGTCATAGCTGTTTCCTGTGTGAAATTGT
TATCCGCTCACAATTCCACACAACATACGAGCCGGAAGCATAAAGTGTAAAGCCTAGGATGCCTAATGAG
TGAGCTAACTCACATTAATTGCGTTGCGCTCACTGCCCGCTTTCCAGTCGGGAAACCTGTCGTGCCAGCT
GCATTAATGAATCGGCCAACGCGCGGGAAGAGGCGGTTTGCGTATTGGGCCGCTTCCTCGCTCACTGACT
CGCTGCGCTCGGTCGTTCGGCTGCGGCGAGCGGTATCAGCTCACTCAAAGGCGGTAATACGGTTATCCAC
AGAATCAGGGGATAACGCAGGAAAGAACATGTGAGCAAAAGGCCAGCAAAAGGCCAGGAACCGTAAAAAG
GCCGCGTTGCTGGCGTTTTTCCATAGGCTCCGCCCCCCTGACGAGCATCACAAAAATCGACGCTCAAGTC
AGAGGTGGCGAAACCCGACAGGACTATAAAGATACCAGGCGTTTCCCCCTGGAAGCTCCCTCGTGCGCTC
TCCTGTTCCGACCCTGCCGCTTACCGGATACCTGTCCGCCTTTCTCCCTTCGGGAAGCGTGGCGCTTTCT
CATAGCTCACGCTGTAGGTATCTCAGTTCGGTGTAGGTCGTTCGCTCCAAGCTGGGCTGTGTGCACGAAC
CCCCCGTTCAGCCCGACCGCTGCGCCTTATCCGGTAACTATCGTCTTGAGTCCAACCCGGTAAGACACGA
CTTATCGCCACTGGCAGCAGCCACTGGTAACAGGATTAGCAGAGCGAGGTATGTAGGCGGTGCTACAGAG
TTCTTGAAGTGGTGGCCTAACTACGGCTACACTAGAAGAACAGTATTTGGTATCTGCGCTCTGCTGAAGC
CAGTTACCTTCGGAAAAAGAGTTGGTAGCTCTTGATCCGGCAAACAAACCACCGCTGGTAGCGGTGGTTT
TTTTGTTTGCAAGCAGCAGATTACGCGCAGAAAAAAAGGATCTCAAGAAGATCCTTTGATCTTTTCTACG
GGGTCTGACACTCAGTGGAACGAAAACTCACGTTAAGGGATTTTGGTCATGAGATTATCAAAAAGGATCT
TCACCTAGATCCTTTTAAATTAAAAATGAAGTTTTAAATCAATCTAAAGTATATATGAGTAAACTTGGTC
TGACAGTTACCAATGCTTAATCAGTGAGGCACCTATCTCAGCGATCTGTCTATTTCGTTCATCCATAGTT
GCCTGACTCCCCGTCGTGTAGATAACTACGATACGGGAGGGCTTACCATCTGGCCCCAGTGCTGCAATGA
TACCGCGAGACCCACGCTCACCGGCTCCAGATTTATCAGCAATAAACCAGCCAGCCGGAAGGGCCGAGCG
CAGAAGTGGTCCTGCAACTTTATCCGCCTCCATCCAGTCTATTAATTGTTGCCGGGAAGCTAGAGTAAGT
AGTTCGCCAGTTAATAGTTTGCGCAACGTTGTTGCCATTGCTACAGGCATCGTGGTGTCACGCTCGTCGT
TTGGTATGGCTTCATTCAGCTCCGGTTCCCAACGATCAAGGCGAGTTACATGATCCCCCATGTTGTGCAA
AAAAGCGGTTAGCTCCTTCGGTCCTCCGATCGTTGTCAGAAGTAAGTTGGCCGCAGTGTTATCACTCATG
GTTATGGCAGCACTGCATAATTCTCTTACTGTCATGCCATCCGTAAGATGCTTTTCTGTGACTGGTGAGT
ACTCAACCAAGTCATTCTGAGAATAGTGTATGCGGCGACCGAGTTGCTCTTGCCCGGCGTCAATACGGGA
TAATACCGCGCCACATAGCAGAACTTTAAAAGTGCTCATCATTGGAAAACGTTCTTCGGGGCGAAAACTC
TCAAGGATCTTACCGCTGTTGAGATCCAGTTCGATGTAACCCACTCGTGCACCCAACTGATCTTCAGCAT
CTTTTACTTTCACCAGCGTTTCTGGGTGAGCAAAAACAGGAAGGCAAAATGCCGCAAAAAAGGGAATAAG
GGCGACACGGAAATGTTGAATACTCATACTCTTCCTTTTTCAATATTATTGAAGCATTTATCAGGGTTAT
TGTCTCATGAGCGGATACATATTTGAATGTATTTAGAAAAATAAACAAATAGGGGTTCCGCGCACATTTC
CCCGAAAAGTGCCACCTGACGTCGACGGATCGGGAGATCGATCTCCCGATCCCCTAGGGTCGACTCTCAG
TACAATCTGCTCTGATGCCGCATAGTTAAGCCAGTATCTGCTCCCTGCTTGTGTGTTGGAGGTCGCTGAG
TAGTGCGCGAGCAAAATTTAAGCTACAACAAGGCAAGGCTTGACCGACAATTGCATGAAGAATCTGCTTA
GGGTTAGGCGTTTTGCGCTGCTTCGCGATGTACGGGCCAGATATACGCGTTGACATTGATTATTGACTAG
TTATTAATAGTAATCAATTACGGGGTCATTAGTTCATAGCCCATATATGGAGTTCCGCGTTACATAACTT
ACGGTAAATGGCCCGCCTGGCTGACCGCCCAACGACCCCCGCCCATTGACGTCAATAATGACGTATGTTC
CCATAGTAACGCCAATAGGGACTTTCCATTGACGTCAATGGGTGGAGTATTTACGGTAAACTGCCCACTT
GGCAGTACATCAAGTGTATC
